Addgene plasmid #194964: pBID2_MCS>QFG4
Purpose: (Empty Backbone) Drosophila QF:Gal4 expression under introduced sequence control, PhiC31 transgenesis
Depositing lab: Brian McCabe. Depositing organization: Swiss Federal Institute of Technology (EPFL). Publication: Tools for synchronous temporal control of independent transgenes in discrete Drosophila tissues. Ruchti E, McCabe BD. bioRxiv 2026.02.02.703225 10.64898/2026.02.02.703225.
Backbone
  Vector backbone: pBID2
  Backbone manufacturer: Evelyne Ruchti, Yuliia Smal and Brian McCabe
  Backbone size (bp): 11988
  Vector type: Insect Expression
  Selectable markers: Drosophila mini-white
Growth in bacteria
  Bacterial resistance: Ampicillin, 100 μg/mL
  Growth temperature: 37°C
  Growth strain: DH5alpha
  Copy number: High Copy
Gene/Insert
  Gene/Insert name: None
  Mutation: QF DNA binding domain, GAL4 activation domain
Terms and licenses: Academic/Nonprofit Terms; Industry Terms: Not Available to Industry
Depositor comments: The insert begins with a Multiple Cloning Site (for insertion of gene regulatory sequences), followed by a DSCP synthetic core promoter, a Syn21 translation enhancer, a QF:GAL4 hybrid transcription factor (QF DNA binding domain, Gal4 activation domain) followed by a p10 3' untranslated region. The insert is flanked by Gypsy insulator sequences to enable more homogeneous transgene expression at diverse genetic insertion sites. The backbone includes a phiC31 attB sequence for targeted transgenesis and a mini-white gene to allow transgene selection.
How to cite: pBID2_MCS>QFG4 was a gift from Brian McCabe (Addgene plasmid # 194964 ; http://n2t.net/addgene:194964 ; RRID:Addgene_194964)
