[The description below was written by a language model from this plasmid's Addgene catalogue record and pLannotate feature annotations shown in this document.]
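Description:
pBID2_MCS>QFG4 is an empty-backbone Drosophila transgenesis vector of about 12 kb, built on pBID2 and designed to place a QF:GAL4 hybrid transcription factor under the control of whatever regulatory sequence the user clones in. In E. coli it is maintained as a high-copy plasmid through a ColE1/pUC-type origin with ampicillin resistance. An f1 origin and remnants of a lacZα/lac promoter region with flanking T7 and T3 promoters are also annotated. For fly work, a φC31 attB site allows integrase-mediated insertion into defined attP landing sites, and a mini-white gene provides an eye-colour marker for identifying transformants. A single loxP site lies just downstream of mini-white.

According to the depositor, the expression cassette starts with a multiple cloning site for enhancer or other gene regulatory fragments. This is followed by the DSCP synthetic core promoter, a Syn21 translation enhancer, the hybrid activator (QF DNA-binding domain fused to the GAL4 activation domain) and a p10 3' untranslated region. The automated annotation labels a long stretch of the coding region as yeast GAL4 and does not separately call the QF portion. It also detects a modified Mhc intron upstream of the coding sequence. The baculovirus "P74" fragment it reports most likely reflects the AcMNPV-derived p10 3' region rather than an expressed gene. Gypsy insulators flank the cassette to reduce position effects and give more uniform expression across insertion sites.

Because the factor carries the QF DNA-binding domain, it should drive QUAS-linked rather than UAS-linked transgenes. The associated work concerns temporal control of independent transgenes in distinct Drosophila tissues.
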