Features (pLannotate 1.2.2; 19 found; start..end, strand, type, name):
     92..110     +  promoter       T7 promoter: promoter for bacteriophage T7 RNA polymerase
    135..4254    +  gene           mini-white: white; This modified version of the white gene lacks part of the first intron.
   4261..4294    -  protein_bind   loxP: Cre-mediated recombination occurs in the 8-bp core sequence (GCATACAT). Cre recombinase
   4307..4737    +  protein_bind   gypsy insulator: chromatin insulator from Drosophila Su(Hw), CP190, and Mod(mdg4)67.2
   4973..5039    +  intron         Mhc intron: modified Drosophila myosin heavy chain intron 16 (Pfeiffer et al., 2010)
   5290..7827    +  CDS            GAL4: GAL4_YEAST - Experimental evidence at protein level: Swiss-Prot protein existence level 1. This protein is a positive regulator for the gene expression of the galactose-induced genes such as GAL1, GAL2, GAL7, GAL10, and MEL1 which code for the enzymes used to convert galactose to glucose. It recognizes a 17 base pair sequence in (5'-CGGRNNRCYNYNCNCCG-3') the upstream activating sequence (UAS-G) of these genes. From Saccharomyces cerevisiae (strain ATCC 204508 / S288c) (Baker's yeast).
   7854..8504    -  CDS            P74 (fragment): PIF0_NPVAC - Experimental evidence at protein level: Swiss-Prot protein existence level 1. Plays an essential role for oral infectivity of occlusion- derived virus (ODV) and functions also in host midgut attachment and fusion by binding to a specific host receptor. From Autographa californica nuclear polyhedrosis virus (AcMNPV).
   8518..8948    +  protein_bind   gypsy insulator: chromatin insulator from Drosophila Su(Hw), CP190, and Mod(mdg4)67.2
   8982..9051    +  protein_bind   attB: attB site for the φC31 integrase (Groth et al., 2000) phage φC31 integrase
   9270..9288    -  promoter       T3 promoter: promoter for bacteriophage T3 RNA polymerase
   9331..9353    -  protein_bind   lac operator (fragment): The lac repressor binds to the lac operator to inhibit transcription in E. coli. This inhibition can be relieved by adding lactose or isopropyl-β-D-thiogalactopyranoside (IPTG). lac repressor encoded by lacI
   9357..9387    -  promoter       lac promoter: promoter for the E. coli lac operon
   9402..9423    -  protein_bind   CAP binding site: CAP binding activates transcription in the presence of cAMP. E. coli catabolite activator protein
   9436..9528    -  CDS            lacI (fragment): lac repressor; lacI; The lac repressor binds to the lac operator to inhibit transcription in E. coli. This inhibition can be relieved by adding lactose or isopropyl-β-D-thiogalactopyranoside (IPTG).
   9711..10299   -  rep_origin     ori: high-copy-number ColE1/pMB1/pBR322/pUC origin of replication
  10470..11330   -  CDS            AmpR: β-lactamase; bla; confers resistance to ampicillin, carbenicillin, and related antibiotics
  11331..11435   -  promoter       AmpR promoter: bla
  11488..11916   -  rep_origin     f1 ori (sequence partly withheld): f1 bacteriophage origin of replication; arrow indicates direction of (+) strand synthesis
  11921..89      -  CDS            lacZα (fragment) (across the origin): LacZα fragment of β-galactosidase; lacZ fragment
>Addgene plasmid #194964 | pBID2_MCS>QFG4 | addgene full sequence | sequence record 384142 | Addgene NGS Result
GGCGAAAGGGGGATGTGCTGCAAGGCGATTAAGTTGGGTAACGCCAGGGTTTTCCCAGTCACGACGTTGT
AAAACGACGGCCAGTGAATTGTAATACGACTCACTATAGGGCGAATTGGGTACGTACCGGGCCCCTAGTA
TGTATGTAAGTTAATAAAACCCATTTTTGCGGAAAGTAGATAAAAAAAACATTTTTTTTTTTTACTGCAC
TGGATATCATTGAACTTATCTGATCAGTTTTAAATTTACTTCGATCCAAGGGTATTTGATGTACCAGGTT
CTTTCGATTACCTCTCACTCAAAATGACATTCCACTCAAAGTCAGCGCTGTTTGCCTCCTTCTCTGTCCA
CAGAAATATCGCCGTCTCTTTCGCCGCTGCGTCCGCTATCTCTTTCGCCACCGTTTGTAGCGTTACGTAG
CGTCAATGTCCGCCTTCAGTTGCATTTTGTCAGCGGTTTCGTGACGAAGCTCCAAGCGGTTTACGCCATC
AATTAAACACAAAGTGCTGTGCCAAAACTCCTCTCGCTTCTTATTTTTGTTTGTTTTTTGAGTGATTGGG
GTGGTGATTGGTTTTGGGTGGGTAAGCAGGGGAAAGTGTGAAAAATCCCGGCAATGGGCCAAGAGGATCA
GGAGCTATTAATTCGCGGAGGCAGCAAACACCCATCTGCCGAGCATCTGAACAATGTGAGTAGTACATGT
GCATACATCTTAAGTTCACTTGATCTATAGGAACTGCGATTGCAACATCAAATTGTCTGCGGCGTGAGAA
CTGCGACCCACAAAAATCCCAAACCGCAATTGCACAAACAAATAGTGACACGAAACAGATTATTCTGGTA
GCTGTTCTCGCTATATAAGACAATTTTTGAGATCATATCATGATCAAGACATCTAAAGGCATTCATTTTC
GACTATATTCTTTTTTACAAAAAATATAACAACCAGATATTTTAAGCTGATCCTAGATGCACAAAAAATA
AATAAAAGTATAAACCTACTTCGTAGGATACTTCGGGGTACTTTTTGTTCGGGGTTAGATGAGCATAACG
CTTGTAGTTGATATTTGAGATCCCCTATCATTGCAGGGTGACAGCGGAGCGGCTTCGCAGAGCTGCATTA
ACCAGGGCTTCGGGCAGGCCAAAAACTACGGCACGCTCCGGCCACCCAGTCCGCCGGAGGACTCCGGTTC
AGGGAGCGGCCAACTAGCCGAGAACCTCACCTATGCCTGGCACAATATGGACATCTTTGGGGCGGTCAAT
CAGCCGGGCTCCGGATGGCGGCAGCTGGTCAACCGGACACGCGGACTATTCTGCAACGAGCGACACATAC
CGGCGCCCAGGAAACATTTGCTCAAGAACGGTGAGTTTCTATTCGCAGTCGGCTGATCTGTGTGAAATCT
TAATAAAGGGTCCAATTACCAATTTGAAACTCAGTTTGCGGCGTGGCCTATCCGGGCGAACTTTTGGCCG
TGATGGGCAGTTCCGGTGCCGGAAAGACGACCCTGCTGAATGCCCTTGCCTTTCGATCGCCGCAGGGCAT
CCAAGTATCGCCATCCGGGATGCGACTGCTCAATGGCCAACCTGTGGACGCCAAGGAGATGCAGGCCAGG
TGCGCCTATGTCCAGCAGGATGACCTCTTTATCGGCTCCCTAACGGCCAGGGAACACCTGATTTTCCAAG
CCATGGTGCGGATGCCACGACATCTGACCTATCGGCAGCGAGTGGCCCGCGTGGATCAGGTGATCCAGGA
GCTTTCGCTCAGCAAATGTCAGCACACGATCATCGGTGTGCCCGGCAGGGTGAAAGGTCTGTCCGGCGGA
GAAAGGAAGCGTCTGGCATTCGCCTCCGAGGCTCTAACCGATCCGCCGCTTCTGATCTGCGATGAGCCCA
CCTCCGGACTGGACTCCTTTACCGCCCACAGCGTCGTCCAGGTGCTGAAGAAGCTGTCGCAGAAGGGCAA
GACCGTCATCCTGACCATTCATCAGCCGTCTTCCGAGCTGTTTGAGCTCTTTGACAAGATCCTTCTGATG
GCCGAGGGCAGGGTAGCTTTCTTGGGCACTCCCAGCGAAGCCGTCGACTTCTTTTCCTAGTGAGTTCGAT
GTGTTTATTAAGGGTATCTAGTATTACATAACATCTCAACTCCTATCCAGCGTGGGTGCCCAGTGTCCTA
CCAACTACAATCCGGCGGACTTTTACGTACAGGTGTTGGCCGTTGTGCCCGGACGGGAGATCGAGTCCCG
TGATCGGATCGCCAAGATATGCGACAATTTTGCCATTAGCAAAGTAGCCCGGGATATGGAGCAGTTGTTG
GCCACCAAAAATCTGGAGAAGCCACTGGAGCAGCCGGAGAATGGGTACACCTACAAGGCCACCTGGTTCA
TGCAGTTCCGGGCGGTCCTGTGGCGATCCTGGCTGTCGGTGCTCAAGGAACCACTCCTCGTAAAAGTGCG
ACTTATTCAGACAACGGTGAGTGGTTCCAGTGGAAACAAATGATATAACGCTTACAATTCTTGGAAACAA
ATTCGCTAGATTTTAGATAGAATTGCCTGATTCCACACCCTTCTTAGTTTTTTTCAATGAGATGTATAGT
TTATAGTTTTGCAGAAGATAAATAAATTTCATTTAACTCGCGAATATTAATGAGATGCGAGTAACATTTT
AATTTGCAGATGGTTGCCATCTTGATTGGCCTCATCTTTTTGGGCCAACAACTCACGCAAGTGGGTGTGA
TGAATATCAACGGAGCCATCTTCCTCTTCCTGACCAACATGACCTTTCAAAACGTCTTTGCCACGATAAA
TGTAAGTCATGTTTAGAATACATTTGCATTTCAATAATTTACTAACTTTCTAATGAATCGATTCGATTTA
GGTGTTCACCTCAGAGCTGCCAGTTTTTATGAGGGAGGCCCGAAGTCGACTTTATCGCTGTGACACATAC
TTTCTGGGCAAAACGATTGCCGAATTGCCGCTTTTTCTCACAGTGCCACTGGTCTTCACGGCGATTGCCT
ATCCGATGATCGGACTGCGGGCCGGAGTGCTGCACTTCTTCAACTGCCTGGCGCTGGTCACTCTGGTGGC
CAATGTGTCAACGTCCTTCGGATATCTAATATCCTGCGCCAGCTCCTCGACCTCGATGGCGCTGTCTGTG
GGTCCGCCGGTTATCATACCATTCCTGCTCTTTGGCGGCTTCTTCTTGAACTCGGGCTCGGTGCCAGTAT
ACCTCAAATGGTTGTCGTACCTCTCATGGTTCCGTTACGCCAACGAGGGTCTGCTGATTAACCAATGGGC
GGACGTGGAGCCGGGCGAAATTAGCTGCACATCGTCGAACACCACGTGCCCCAGTTCGGGCAAGGTCATC
CTGGAGACGCTTAACTTCTCCGCCGCCGATCTGCCGCTGGACTACGTGGGTCTGGCCATTCTCATCGTGA
GCTTCCGGGTGCTCGCATATCTGGCTCTAAGACTTCGGGCCCGACGCAAGGAGTAGCCGACATATATCCG
AAATAACTGCTTGTTTTTTTTTTTTACCATTATTACCATCGTGTTTACTGTTTATTGCCCCCTCAAAAAG
CTAATGTAATTATATTTGTGCCAATAAAAACAAGATATGACCTATAGAATACAAGTATTTCCCCTTCGAA
CATCCCCACAAGTAGACTTTGGATTTGTCTTCTAACCAAAAGACTTACACACCTGCATACCTTACATCAA
AAACTCGTTTATCGCTACATAAAACACCGGGATATATTTTTTATATACATACTTTTCAAATCGCGCGCCC
TCTTCATAATTCACCTCCACCACACCACGTTTCGTAGTTGCTCTTTCGCTGTCTCCCACCCGCTCTCCGC
AACACATTCACCTTTTGTTCGACGACCTTGGAGCGACTGTCGTTAGTTCCGCGCGATTCGGTTCGCTCAA
ATGGTTCCGAGTGGTTCATTTCGTCTCAATAGAAATTAGTAATAAATATTTGTATGTACAATTTATTTGC
TCCAATATATTTGTATATATTTCCCTCACAGCTATATTTATTCTAATTTAATATTATGACTTTTTAAGGT
AATTTTTTGTGACCTGTTCGGAGTGATTAGCGTTACAATTTGAACTGAAAGTGACATCCAGTGTTTGTTC
CTTGTGTAGATGCATCTCAAAAAAATGGTGGGCATAATAGTGTTGTTTATATATATCAAAAATAACAACT
ATAATAATAAGAATACATTTAATTTAGAAAATGCTTGGATTTCACTGGAACTAGGCTAGCATAACTTCGT
ATAATGTATGCTATACGAAGTTATGCTAGCGGATCCTGGCCACGTAATAAGTGTGCGTTGAATTTATTCG
CAAAAACATTGCATATTTTCGGCAAAGTAAAATTTTGTTGCATACCTTATCAAAAAATAAGTGCTGCATA
CTTTTTAGAGAAACCAAATAATTTTTTATTGCATACCCGTTTTTAATAAAATACATTGCATACCCTCTTT
TAATAAAAAATATTGCATACTTTGACGAAACAAATTTTCGTTGCATACCCAATAAAAGATTATTATATTG
CATACCCGTTTTTAATAAAATACATTGCATACCCTCTTTTAATAAAAAATATTGCATACGTTGACGAAAC
AAATTTTCGTTGCATACCCAATAAAAGATTATTATATTGCATACCTTTTCTTGCCATACCATTTAGCCGA
TCAATTGTGCTCGGCAACAGTATATTTGTGGTGTGCCAACCAACAACAGATCTGAATTCGCTTAATTAAG
GCGCGCCGCACATTTAAATCTCGAGGATAAACGGCCGGCCGAGCTCGCCCGGGGATCGAGCGCAGCGGTA
TAAAAGGGCGCGGGGTGGCTGAGAGCATCAGTTGTGAATGAATGTTCGAGCCGAGCAGACGTGCCGCTGC
CTTCGTTAATATCCTTTGAATAAGCCAACTTTGAATCACAAGACGCATACCAAACGGTACCAGATCTAAA
AGGTAGGTTCAACCACTGATGCCTAGGCACACCGAAACGACTAACCCTAATTCTTATCCTTTACTTCAGG
CGGCCGCGTTTAAACAACTTAAAAAAAAAAATCAAAATGCCACCCAAGCGCAAAACGCTTAACGCTGCGG
CTGAGGCTAACGCTCATGCCGACGGACACGCCGACGGAAACGCCGACGGACACGTGGCCAATACGGCCGC
GTCCTCGAATAATGCGAGGTTCGCTGATCTCACTAACATCGATACTCCGGGTCTGGGACCCACAACTACG
ACCCTGCTCGTGGAACCAGCACGCTCAAAGCGTCAACGAGTGTCCCGCGCATGCGACCAGTGCCGTGCAG
CCCGAGAGAAATGCGACGGAATACAGCCTGCGTGTTTCCCGTGCGTTTCCCAGGGAAGGTCCTGCACTTA
TCAGGCTTCGCCGAAAAAGAGGGGAGTTCAAACCGGTTATATTCGTACGCTGGAGCTCGCCCTCGCCTGG
ATGTTTGAAAATGTCGCGCGTTCCGAAGATGCCTTGCATAACCTCCTCGTCCGTGACGCCGGACAAGGAT
CAGCTCTGCTCGTTGGTAAAGATTCGCCGGCTGCCGAGCGACTCCATGCCCGTTGGGCTACTAGCCGTGT
CAATAAGAGCATTACCCGCCTCCTCATCGACAGTGCGGCCCACCACGACAACAGCACCATTCCACTGGAC
TTCATGCCTCGTGACGCACTGCATGGATTTGACTGGAGCGAGGAGGATGATATGAGCGACGGACTCCCAT
TCCTGAAGACCGACCCCAATAACAATGGTTTCTTTGGCGACGGCAGCCTGCTGTGTATCCTGCGAAGTAT
TGGTTTTAAGCCGGAAAATTACACGAACAGTAATGTCAATCGTCTTCCCACAATGATCACCGACCGTTAC
ACGCTGGCCAGTCGCAGTACTACAAGCCGCCTGCTGCAAAGCTATCTTAACAACTTCCACCCCTACTGCC
CCATAGTGCATAGTCCTACTCTCATGATGCTTTACAACAATCAGATTGAGATAGCATCGAAGGACCAGTG
GCAGATCCTCTTCAACTGCATTCTCGCCATCGGCGCTTGGTGTATTGAAGGCGAGAGCACAGATATCGAC
GTGTTTTACTATCAAAACGCCAAGTCGCACCTCACCTCGAAGGTCTTCGAAAGTGGAAGCATTATCCTCG
TGACAGCCCTCCATCTGCTGAGTCGTTATACCCAGTGGCGTCAGAAAACTAATACATCCTACAACTTTCA
TTCGTTCAGCATTCGGATGGCGATTAGCCTGGGACTTAATCGTGACCTCCCAAGTAGCTTCAGCGATTCG
TCGATCCTGGAACAGCGCCGGAGGATTTGGTGGAGTGTGTACAGCTGGGAGATCCAGCTGTCCCTCTTGT
ACGGACGCAGCATTCAGCTGAGTCAGAACACGATTTCCTTCCCGTCCAGCGTGGACGACGTTCAACGGAC
AACTACGGGCCCGACCATCTACCACGGTATCATTGAGACGGCCCGCTTGCTTCAAGTGTTTACGAAGATT
TATGAGCTGGATAAGACAGTGACCGCGGAGAAGAGTCCGATCTGCGCCAAGAAATGCCTGATGATCTGCA
ATGAGATAGAGGAGGTGAGCCGCCAGGCACCCAAGTTCCTGCAGATGGACATAAGCACTACGGCGCTGAC
TAATCTCCTCAAAGAACACCCCTGGCTGAGTTTCACCCGCTTCGAGCTGAAGTGGAAACAGCTGAGTCTG
ATTATATACGTTTTGCGGGACTTTTTCACAAATTTTACGCAGAAGAAGTCGCAGCTTGAGCAAGATCAGA
ACGACCATCAGTCCTACGAGGTAAAGAGGTGCAGCATAATGCTCTCCGACGCAGCCCAGCGCACCGTGAT
GTCGGTGTCGTCCTATATGGACAACCATAATGTGACCCCTTATTTCGCCTGGAATTGCTCCTACTATTTG
TTCAACGCCGTGTTGGTCCCAATCAAGACTCTTCTGAGCAACTCCAAATCGAACGCCGAGAATAACGAGA
CAGCACAGCTCTTGCAGCAAATTAACACCGTGTTGATGCTGTTGAAGAAACTCGCTACATTCAAGATTCA
GACTTGCGAAAAGTACATCCAGGTGTTGGAAGAGGTGTGCGCCCCATTCCTTCTTTCGCAATGCGCAATT
CCCCTCCCGCACATAAGTTACAATAATTCCAACGGCTCCGCTATCAAGAATATCGTCGGCTCCGCTACAA
TCGCGCAGTATCCCACGCTGCCTGAGGAAAATGTTAACAACATATCGGTGAAGTATGTAAGTCCAGGCAG
CGTCGGCCCGAGCCCTGTGCCGCTGAAAAGCGGAGCCTCCTTCAGCGATCTGGTCAAGCTGCTCAGCAAC
CGCCCACCATCCCGCAACTCCCCTGTCACTATACCCCGATCGACCCCGTCGCATCGTAGCGTTACCCCAT
TCCTGGGACAACAGCAGCAACTGCAGAGTCTGGTGCCACTTACGCCCTCGGCATTGTTTGGCGGAGCCAA
CTTCAACCAGAGTGGTAACATTGCGGACAGCTCCTTGAGCTTCACGTTTACCAACAGCTCCAACGGTCCA
AACTTGATCACGACTCAGACAAACTCCCAGGCATTGTCCCAGCCCATTGCCAGCTCGAATGTGCATGATA
ACTTTATGAATAATGAAATTACTGCCTCCAAGATTGACGACGGCAACAACAGCAAGCCCCTTTCCCCAGG
CTGGACTGACCAGACGGCCTACAATGCTTTCGGTATCACCACTGGCATGTTCAACACCACAACGATGGAC
GACGTATATAACTATCTTTTTGATGATGAGGATACTCCACCGAACCCAAAGAAGGAGTAGCCTGCAGGAA
TGAATCGTTTTTAAAATAACAAATCAATTGTTTTATAATATTCGTACGATTCTTTGATTATGTAATAAAA
TGTGATCATTAGGAAGATTACGAAAAATATAAAAAATATGAGTTCTGTGTGTATAACAAATGCTGTAAAC
GCCACAATTGTGTTTGTTGCAAATAAACCCATGATTATTTGATTAAAATTGTTGTTTTCTTTGTTCATAG
ACAATAGTGTGTTTTGCCTAAACGTGTACTGCATAAACTCCATGCGAGTGTATAGCGAGCTAGTGGCTAA
CGCTTGCCCCACCAAAGTAGATTCGTCAAAATCCTCAATTTCATCACCCTCCTCCAAGTTTAACATTTGG
CCGTCGGAATTAACTTCTAAAGATGCCACATAATCTAATAAATGAAATAGAGATTCAAACGTGGCGTCAT
CGTCCGTTTCGACCATTTCCGAAAAGAACTCGGGCATAAACTCTATGATTTCTCTGGACGTGGTGTTGTC
GAAACTCTCAAAGTACGCAGTCAGGAACGTGCGCGACATGTCGTCGGGAAACTCGCGCGGAAACATGTTG
TTGTAACCGAACGGGTCCCATAGCGCCAAAACCAAATCTGCCAGCGTCAATAGAATGAGCACGATGCCGA
CAATGGAGCTGGCTTGGATAGCGATTCGAGTTAACTCTAGAAGATCTTGGCCACGTAATAAGTGTGCGTT
GAATTTATTCGCAAAAACATTGCATATTTTCGGCAAAGTAAAATTTTGTTGCATACCTTATCAAAAAATA
AGTGCTGCATACTTTTTAGAGAAACCAAATAATTTTTTATTGCATACCCGTTTTTAATAAAATACATTGC
ATACCCTCTTTTAATAAAAAATATTGCATACTTTGACGAAACAAATTTTCGTTGCATACCCAATAAAAGA
TTATTATATTGCATACCCGTTTTTAATAAAATACATTGCATACCCTCTTTTAATAAAAAATATTGCATAC
GTTGACGAAACAAATTTTCGTTGCATACCCAATAAAAGATTATTATATTGCATACCTTTTCTTGCCATAC
CATTTAGCCGATCAATTGTGCTCGGCAACAGTATATTTGTGGTGTGCCAACCAACAACGGATCCACTAGT
GTCGACGATGTAGGTCACGGTCTCGAAGCCGCGGTGCGGGTGCCAGGGCGTGCCCTTGGGCTCCCCGGGC
GCGTACTCCACCTCACCCATCTGGTCCATCATGATGAACGGGTCGAGGTGGCGGTAGTTGATCCCGGCGA
ACGCGCGGCGCACCGGGAAGCCCTCGCCCTCGAAACCGCTGGGCGCGGTGGTCACGGTGAGCACGGGACG
TGCGACGGCGTCGGCGGGTGCGGATACGCGGGGCAGCGTCAGCGGGTTCTCGACGGTCACGGCGGGCATG
TCGACACTAGTTCTAGCCAGCTTTTGTTCCCTTTAGTGAGGGTTAATTTCGAGCTTGGCGTAATCATGGT
CATAGCTGTTTCCTGTGTGAAATTGTTATCCGCTCACAATTCCACACAACATACGAGCCGGAAGCATAAA
GTGTAAAGCCTGGGGTGCCTAATGAGTGAGCTAACTCACATTAATTGCGTTGCGCTCACTGCCCGCTTTC
CAGTCGGGAAACCTGTCGTGCCAGCTGCATTAATGAATCGGCCAACGCGCGGGGAGAGGCGGTTTGCGTA
TTGGGCGCTCTTCCGCTTCCTCGCTCACTGACTCGCTGCGCTCGGTCGTTCGGCTGCGGCGAGCGGTATC
AGCTCACTCAAAGGCGGTAATACGGTTATCCACAGAATCAGGGGATAACGCAGGAAAGAACATGTGAGCA
AAAGGCCAGCAAAAGGCCAGGAACCGTAAAAAGGCCGCGTTGCTGGCGTTTTTCCATAGGCTCCGCCCCC
CTGACGAGCATCACAAAAATCGACGCTCAAGTCAGAGGTGGCGAAACCCGACAGGACTATAAAGATACCA
GGCGTTTCCCCCTGGAAGCTCCCTCGTGCGCTCTCCTGTTCCGACCCTGCCGCTTACCGGATACCTGTCC
GCCTTTCTCCCTTCGGGAAGCGTGGCGCTTTCTCATAGCTCACGCTGTAGGTATCTCAGTTCGGTGTAGG
TCGTTCGCTCCAAGCTGGGCTGTGTGCACGAACCCCCCGTTCAGCCCGACCGCTGCGCCTTATCCGGTAA
CTATCGTCTTGAGTCCAACCCGGTAAGACACGACTTATCGCCACTGGCAGCAGCCACTGGTAACAGGATT
AGCAGAGCGAGGTATGTAGGCGGTGCTACAGAGTTCTTGAAGTGGTGGCCTAACTACGGCTACACTAGAA
GAACAGTATTTGGTATCTGCGCTCTGCTGAAGCCAGTTACCTTCGGAAAAAGAGTTGGTAGCTCTTGATC
CGGCAAACAAACCACCGCTGGTAGCGGTGGTTTTTTTGTTTGCAAGCAGCAGATTACGCGCAGAAAAAAA
GGATCTCAAGAAGATCCTTTGATCTTTTCTACGGGGTCTGACGCTCAGTGGAACGAAAACTCACGTTAAG
GGATTTTGGTCATGAGATTATCAAAAAGGATCTTCACCTAGATCCTTTTAAATTAAAAATGAAGTTTTAA
ATCAATCTAAAGTATATATGAGTAAACTTGGTCTGACAGTTACCAATGCTTAATCAGTGAGGCACCTATC
TCAGCGATCTGTCTATTTCGTTCATCCATAGTTGCCTGACTCCCCGTCGTGTAGATAACTACGATACGGG
AGGGCTTACCATCTGGCCCCAGTGCTGCAATGATACCGCGAGACCCACGCTCACCGGCTCCAGATTTATC
AGCAATAAACCAGCCAGCCGGAAGGGCCGAGCGCAGAAGTGGTCCTGCAACTTTATCCGCCTCCATCCAG
TCTATTAATTGTTGCCGGGAAGCTAGAGTAAGTAGTTCGCCAGTTAATAGTTTGCGCAACGTTGTTGCCA
TTGCTACAGGCATCGTGGTGTCACGCTCGTCGTTTGGTATGGCTTCATTCAGCTCCGGTTCCCAACGATC
AAGGCGAGTTACATGATCCCCCATGTTGTGCAAAAAAGCGGTTAGCTCCTTCGGTCCTCCGATCGTTGTC
AGAAGTAAGTTGGCCGCAGTGTTATCACTCATGGTTATGGCAGCACTGCATAATTCTCTTACTGTCATGC
CATCCGTAAGATGCTTTTCTGTGACTGGTGAGTACTCAACCAAGTCATTCTGAGAATAGTGTATGCGGCG
ACCGAGTTGCTCTTGCCCGGCGTCAATACGGGATAATACCGCGCCACATAGCAGAACTTTAAAAGTGCTC
ATCATTGGAAAACGTTCTTCGGGGCGAAAACTCTCAAGGATCTTACCGCTGTTGAGATCCAGTTCGATGT
AACCCACTCGTGCACCCAACTGATCTTCAGCATCTTTTACTTTCACCAGCGTTTCTGGGTGAGCAAAAAC
AGGAAGGCAAAATGCCGCAAAAAAGGGAATAAGGGCGACACGGAAATGTTGAATACTCATACTCTTCCTT
TTTCAATATTATTGAAGCATTTATCAGGGTTATTGTCTCATGAGCGGATACATATTTGAATGTATTTAGA
AAAATAAACAAATAGGGGTTCCGCGCACATTTCCCCGAAAAGTGCCACCTAAATTGTAAGCGTTAATATT
TTGTTAAAATTCGCGTTAAATTTTTGTTAAATCAGCTCATTTTTTAACCAATAGGCCGAAATCGGCAAAA
TCCCTTATAAATCAAAAGAATAGACCGAGATAGGGT
[37 nt withheld, positions 11587-11623]
AAAGAACGTGGACTCCAACGTCAAAGG
[49 nt withheld, positions 11651-11699]
T
[91 nt withheld, positions 11701-11791]
G
[124 nt withheld, positions 11793-11916]
CCCATTCGCCATTCAGGCTGCGCAACTGTTGGGAAGGGCGATCGGTGCGGGCCTCTTCGCTATTACGCCA
GCT
